>Addgene plasmid #138734 | pHIE053 ZF43x6-C mKate2 EF1a VP16-ZF43 EF1a EBFP2-P2A-BlastR | addgene full sequence | sequence record 319128 | Addgene NGS Result
GGCTACACTAGAAGAACAGTATTTGGTATCTGCGCTCTGCTGAAGCCAGTTACCTTCGGAAAAAGAGTTG
GTAGCTCTTGATCCGGCAAACAAACCACCGCTGGTAGCGGTGGTTTTTTTGTTTGCAAGCAGCAGATTAC
GCGCAGAAAAAAAGGATCTCAAGAAGATCCTTTGATCTTTTCTACGGGGTCTGACGCTCAGTGGAACGAA
AACTCACGTTAAGGGATTTTGGTCATGAGATTATCAAAAAGGATCTTCACCTAGATCCTTTCTCGAGCTT
TCGGAGTGAGATGGAGTGGCCACTGTGGAACTGGGCCTAGCATCGCGATAAGCTCTAGAGGGACAGCCCC
CCCCCAAAGCCCCCAGGGATGTAATTACGTCCCTCCCCCGCTAGGGGGCAGCAGCGAGCCGCCCGGGGCT
CCGCTCCGGTCCGGCGCTCCCCCCGCATCCCCGAGCCGGCAGCGTGCGGGGACAGCCCGGGCACGGGGAA
GGTGGCACGGGATCGCTTTCCTCTGAACGCTTCTCGCTGCTCTTTGAGCCTGCAGACACCTGGGGGGATA
CGGGGAAAAAGCTTTAGGCTGAAAGAGAGATTTAGAATGACAGAATCATAGAACGGCCTGCGTACGGATG
GGGCTCTAGCTCTAGAGCTTGATATCGAATTCCTGCAGCCCCGCTAGAGGGACAGCCCCCCCCCAAAGCC
CCCAGGGATGTAATTACGTCCCTCCCCCGCTAGGGGGCAGCAGCGAGCCGCCCGGGGCTCCGCTCCGGTC
CGGCGCTCCCCCCGCATCCCCGAGCCGGCAGCGTGCGGGGACAGCCCGGGCACGGGGAAGGTGGCACGGG
ATCGCTTTCCTCTGAACGCTTCTCGCTGCTCTTTGAGCCTGCAGACACCTGGGGGGATACGGGGAAAAAG
CTTTAGGCTGAAAGAGAGATTTAGAATGACAGAATCATAGAACGGCCTGGGCGCGCCTGGTGGCGAACGA
TCAACAGACGGGAGATCTACTATTGGGACAGCAGAGATCCAGTTGGTAATGGCTTGTCGACGACGGCGGT
CTCCGTCGTCAGGATCATAGGTGCCACCATGACCGAGTACAAGCCCACGGTGCGCCTCGCCACCCGCGAC
GACGTCCCCCGGGCCGTACGCACCCTCGCCGCCGCGTTCGCCGACTACCCCGCCACGCGCCACACCGTCG
ACCCGGACCGCCACATCGAGCGGGTCACCGAGCTGCAAGAACTCTTCCTCACGCGCGTCGGGCTCGACAT
CGGCAAGGTGTGGGTCGCGGACGACGGCGCCGCGGTGGCGGTCTGGACCACGCCGGAGAGCGTCGAAGCG
GGGGCGGTGTTCGCCGAGATCGGCCCGCGCATGGCCGAGTTGAGCGGTTCCCGGCTGGCCGCGCAGCAAC
AGATGGAAGGCCTCCTGGCGCCGCACCGGCCCAAGGAGCCCGCGTGGTTCCTGGCCACCGTCGGCGTCTC
GCCCGACCACCAGGGCAAGGGTCTGGGCAGCGCCGTCGTGCTCCCCGGAGTGGAGGCGGCCGAGCGCGCC
GGGGTGCCCGCCTTCCTGGAGACATCCGCGCCCCGCAACCTCCCCTTCTACGAGCGGCTCGGCTTCACCG
TCACCGCCGACGTCGAGGTGCCCGAAGGACCGCGCACCTGGTGCATGACCCGCAAGCCCGGTGCCTGAGC
TTCCACTGGATTGTACAATTACCAACTGAATTCACTCCTCAGGTGCAGGCTGCCTATCAGAAGGTGGTGG
CTGGTGTGGCCAATGCCCTGGCTCACAAATACCACTGAGATCTTTTTCCCTCTGCCAAAAATTATGGGGA
CATCATGAAGCCCCTTGAGCATCTGACTTCTGGCTAATAAAGGAAATTTATTTTCATTGCAATAGTGTGT
TGGAATTTTTTGTGTCTCTCACTCGGAAGGACATATGGGAGGGCAAATCATTTAAAACATCAGAATGAGT
ATTTGGTTTAGAGTTTGGCAACATATGCCCATATGCTGGCTGCCATGAACAAAGGTTGGCTATAAAGAGG
TCATCAGTATATGAAACAGCCCCCTGCTGTCCATTCCTTATTCCATAGAAAAGCCTTGACTTGAGGTTAG
ATTTTTTTTATATTTTGTTTTGTGTTATTTTTTTCTTTAACATCCCTAAAATTTTCCTTACATGTTTTAC
TAGCCAGATTTTTCCTCCTCTCCTGACTACTCCCAGTCATAGCTGTCCCTCTTCTCTTATGGAGATCCGG
GCCTAGCATCGCGATAAGCTCTAGAGGGACAGCCCCCCCCCAAAGCCCCCAGGGATGTAATTACGTCCCT
CCCCCGCTAGGGGGCAGCAGCGAGCCGCCCGGGGCTCCGCTCCGGTCCGGCGCTCCCCCCGCATCCCCGA
GCCGGCAGCGTGCGGGGACAGCCCGGGCACGGGGAAGGTGGCACGGGATCGCTTTCCTCTGAACGCTTCT
CGCTGCTCTTTGAGCCTGCAGACACCTGGGGGGATACGGGGAAAAAGCTTTAGGCTGAAAGAGAGATTTA
GAATGACAGAATCATAGAACGGCCTGCGTACGGATGGGGCTCTAGCTCTAGAGCTTGATATCGAATTCCT
GCAGCCCCGCTAGAGGGACAGCCCCCCCCCAAAGCCCCCAGGGATGTAATTACGTCCCTCCCCCGCTAGG
GGGCAGCAGCGAGCCGCCCGGGGCTCCGCTCCGGTCCGGCGCTCCCCCCGCATCCCCGAGCCGGCAGCGT
GCGGGGACAGCCCGGGCACGGGGAAGGTGGCACGGGATCGCTTTCCTCTGAACGCTTCTCGCTGCTCTTT
GAGCCTGCAGACACCTGGGGGGATACGGGGAAAAAGCTTTAGGCTGAAAGAGAGATTTAGAATGACAGAA
TCATAGAACGGCCTGGGCGCGCCTGGTGGCGAACGATCAACAGACGGGAGATTGCCAAGGTCTTGACAAA
CGAGTGCTAGTACAAGATCGCGTCGACGGATCGGGAGATCTGAATTACGATCGGAGTGAGGATAATTAGA
GTGAGGACGATCGGAGTGAGGAAAATTAGAGTGAGGACGATCGGAGTGAGGATAATTAGAGTGAGGACGA
TCCCTCTAGAGGGTATATAATGGGGGCCACTAGTCTACTACCAGAGCTCATCGCTAGCGCCACCATGGTG
AGCGAGCTGATTAAGGAGAACATGCACATGAAGCTGTATATGGAGGGCACCGTGAACAACCACCACTTCA
AGTGTACCTCCGAGGGCGAAGGCAAGCCCTACGAGGGCACCCAGACCATGAGAATCAAGGCGGTCGAGGG
CGGCCCTCTCCCCTTCGCCTTCGACATCCTGGCTACCAGCTTCATGTACGGCAGCAAAACCTTCATCAAC
CACACCCAGGGCATCCCCGACTTCTTTAAGCAGTCCTTCCCCGAGGGCTTCACATGGGAGAGAGTCACCA
CATACGAAGATGGGGGCGTGCTGACCGCTACCCAGGACACCAGCCTCCAGGACGGCTGCCTCATCTACAA
CGTCAAGATCAGAGGGGTGAACTTCCCATCCAACGGCCCTGTGATGCAGAAGAAAACACTCGGCTGGGAG
GCCTCCACCGAAACCCTGTACCCCGCTGACGGCGGCCTGGAAGGCAGAGCCGACATGGCCCTGAAGCTCG
TGGGCGGGGGCCACCTGATCTGCAACTTGAAAACCACATACAGATCCAAGAAACCCGCTAAGAACCTCAA
GATGCCCGGCGTCTACTATGTGGACAGGAGACTGGAAAGAATCAAGGAGGCCGACAAAGAAACCTACGTC
GAGCAGCACGAGGTGGCTGTGGCCAGATACTGCGACCTCCCTAGCAAACTGGGGCACAGATGAGCGGCCG
CTCGAGTCTAGAGGGCCCGTTTAAACCCGCTGATCAGCCTCGACTGTGCCTTCTAGTTGCCAGCCATCTG
TTGTTTGCCCCTCCCCCGTGCCTTCCTTGACCCTGGAAGGTGCCACTCCCACTGTCCTTTCCTAATAAAA
TGAGGAAATTGCATCGCATTGTCTGAGTAGGTGTCATTCTATTCTGGGGGGTGGGGTGGGGCAGGACAGC
AAGGGGGAGGATTGGGAAGTCAATAGCAGGCATGCTGGGGATGCGGTGGGCTCTATGGCTTCTGAGGCAG
GTCGAGGGTACATGCGCCTTACTCCTTGTGAGCGCATCGCGATAAGCTCTAGAGGGACAGCCCCCCCCCA
AAGCCCCCAGGGATGTAATTACGTCCCTCCCCCGCTAGGGGGCAGCAGCGAGCCGCCCGGGGCTCCGCTC
CGGTCCGGCGCTCCCCCCGCATCCCCGAGCCGGCAGCGTGCGGGGACAGCCCGGGCACGGGGAAGGTGGC
ACGGGATCGCTTTCCTCTGAACGCTTCTCGCTGCTCTTTGAGCCTGCAGACACCTGGGGGGATACGGGGA
AAAAGCTTTAGGCTGAAAGAGAGATTTAGAATGACAGAATCATAGAACGGCCTGCGTACGGATGGGGCTC
TAGCTCTAGAGCTTGATATCGAATTCCTGCAGCCCCGCTAGAGGGACAGCCCCCCCCCAAAGCCCCCAGG
GATGTAATTACGTCCCTCCCCCGCTAGGGGGCAGCAGCGAGCCGCCCGGGGCTCCGCTCCGGTCCGGCGC
TCCCCCCGCATCCCCGAGCCGGCAGCGTGCGGGGACAGCCCGGGCACGGGGAAGGTGGCACGGGATCGCT
TTCCTCTGAACGCTTCTCGCTGCTCTTTGAGCCTGCAGACACCTGGGGGGATACGGGGAAAAAGCTTTAG
GCTGAAAGAGAGATTTAGAATGACAGAATCATAGAACGGCCTGGGCGCGCCTGGTGGCGAACGATCAACA
GACGGGAGAGGGCAAAACCGATGTTGACGGACTAATCCTGACAAGATCTGGGGAGGTCGCTGAGTAGTGC
GCGAGCAAAATTTAAGCTACAACAAGGCAAGGCTTGACCGACAATTGCATGAAGAATCTGCTTAGGGTTA
GGCGTTTTGCGCTGCTTCGCGATGTACGGGCCAGATATACGCGTGAGTAATTCATACAAAAGGACTCGCC
CCTGCCTTGGGGAATCCCAGGGACCGTCGTTAAACTCCCACTAACGTAGAACCCAGAGATCGCTGCGTTC
CCGCCCCCTCACCCGCCCGCTCTCGTCATCACTGAGGTGGAGAAGAGCATGCGTGAGGCTCCGGTGCCCG
TCAGTGGGCAGAGCGCACATCGCCCACAGTCCCCGAGAAGTTGGGGGGAGGGGTCGGCAATTGAACCGGT
GCCTAGAGAAGGTGGCGCGGGGTAAACTGGGAAAGTGATGTCGTGTACTGGCTCCGCCTTTTTCCCGAGG
GTGGGGGAGAACCGTATATAAGTGCAGTAGTCGCCGTGAACGTTCTTTTTCGCAACGGGTTTGCCGCCAG
AACACAGGTAAGTGCCGTGTGTGGTTCCCGCGGGCCTGGCCTCTTTACGGGTTATGGCCCTTGCGTGCCT
TGAATTACTTCCACGCCCCTGGCTGCAGTACGTGATTCTTGATCCCGAGCTTCGGGTTGGAAGTGGGTGG
GAGAGTTCGAGGCCTTGCGCTTAAGGAGCCCCTTCGCCTCGTGCTTGAGTTGAGGCCTGGCTTGGGCGCT
GGGGCCGCCGCGTGCGAATCTGGTGGCACCTTCGCGCCTGTCTCGCTGCTTTCGATAAGTCTCTAGCCAT
TTAAAATTTTTGATGACCTGCTGCGACGCTTTTTTTCTGGCAAGATAGTCTTGTAAATGCGGGCCAAGAT
CTGCACACTGGTATTTCGGTTTTTGGGGCCGCGGGCGGCGACGGGGCCCGTGCGTCCCAGCGCACATGTT
CGGCGAGGCGGGGCCTGCGAGCGCGGCCACCGAGAATCGGACGGGGGTAGTCTCAAGCTGGCCGGCCTGC
TCTGGTGCCTGGCCTCGCGCCGCCGTGTATCGCCCCGCCCTGGGCGGCAAGGCTGGCCCGGTCGGCACCA
GTTGCGTGAGCGGAAAGATGGCCGCTTCCCGGCCCTGCTGCAGGGAGCTCAAAATGGAGGACGCGGCGCT
CGGGAGAGCGGGCGGGTGAGTCACCCACACAAAGGAAAAGGGCCTTTCCGTCCTCAGCCGTCGCTTCATG
TGACTCCACGGAGTACCGGGCGCCGTCCAGGCACCTCGATTAGTTCTCGAGCTTTTGGAGTACGTCGTCT
TTAGGTTGGGGGGAGGGGTTTTATGCGATGGAGTTTCCCCACACTGAGTGGGTGGAGACTGAAGTTAGGC
CAGCTTGGCACTTGATGTAATTCTCCTTGGAATTTGCCCTTTTTGAGTTTGGATCTTGGTTCATTCTCAA
GCCTCAGACAGTGGTTCAAAGTTTTTTTCTTCCATTTCAGGTGTCGTGAGAGCTCGTTTAGTGAACCGTC
AGATCGCCTGGAGACGCCATCCACGCTGTTTTGACCTCCATAGAAGAGACCGGGACCGATCCAAATTCTC
GAGGCTAGCGCCACCATGGATTATAAGGATCACGATGGCGACTACAAGGACCACGATATTGACTACAAAG
ACGATGACGATAAAATGGCTCCTAAGAAAAAGCGCAAAGTCGGTATCCATGGCGTTCCCGTCGACGGTGG
ACTGCAGGCCCCACCAACCGATGTTTCTTTAGGTGATGAGTTACATTTGGACGGTGAGGACGTAGCTATG
GCACATGCAGATGCCTTAGACGATTTTGACTTGGATATGTTAGGAGATGGAGATTCACCAGGACCTGGTT
TCACACCACACGATTCAGCTCCATACGGTGCTTTGGACATGGCCGATTTCGAATTTGAACAGATGTTTAC
TGATGCCTTGGGTATAGACGAATACGGTGGTGGAGCTAGACCCGGGGAGCGCCCCTTCCAGTGTCGCATT
TGCATGCGGAACTTTTCGCGCCAGGACAGGCTTGACAGGCATACCCGTACTCATACCGGTGAAAAACCGT
TTCAGTGTCGGATCTGTATGCGAAATTTCTCCCAGAAGGAGCACTTGGCGGGGCATCTACGTACGCACAC
CGGCGAGAAGCCATTCCAATGCCGAATATGCATGCGCAACTTCAGTCGCCGCGACAACCTGAACCGGCAC
CTAAAAACCCACCTGAGAGGATCTTAAGCGGCCGCTCGAGTCTAGAGGGCCCGTTTAAACCCGCTGATCA
GCCTCGACTGTGCCTTCTAGTTGCCAGCCATCTGTTGTTTGCCCCTCCCCCGTGCCTTCCTTGACCCTGG
AAGGTGCCACTCCCACTGTCCTTTCCTAATAAAATGAGGAAATTGCATCGCATTGTCTGAGTAGGTGTCA
TTCTATTCTGGGGGGTGGGGTGGGGCAGGACAGCAAGGGGGAGGATTGGGAAGTCAATAGCAGGCATGCT
GGGGATGCGGTGGGCTCTATGGCTTCTGAGGCAGGTCGAAGAACTATTTCCTGGCTGTTACGCGAGCGCA
TCGCGATAAGCTCTAGAGGGACAGCCCCCCCCCAAAGCCCCCAGGGATGTAATTACGTCCCTCCCCCGCT
AGGGGGCAGCAGCGAGCCGCCCGGGGCTCCGCTCCGGTCCGGCGCTCCCCCCGCATCCCCGAGCCGGCAG
CGTGCGGGGACAGCCCGGGCACGGGGAAGGTGGCACGGGATCGCTTTCCTCTGAACGCTTCTCGCTGCTC
TTTGAGCCTGCAGACACCTGGGGGGATACGGGGAAAAAGCTTTAGGCTGAAAGAGAGATTTAGAATGACA
GAATCATAGAACGGCCTGCGTACGGATGGGGCTCTAGCTCTAGAGCTTGATATCGAATTCCTGCAGCCCC
GCTAGAGGGACAGCCCCCCCCCAAAGCCCCCAGGGATGTAATTACGTCCCTCCCCCGCTAGGGGGCAGCA
GCGAGCCGCCCGGGGCTCCGCTCCGGTCCGGCGCTCCCCCCGCATCCCCGAGCCGGCAGCGTGCGGGGAC
AGCCCGGGCACGGGGAAGGTGGCACGGGATCGCTTTCCTCTGAACGCTTCTCGCTGCTCTTTGAGCCTGC
AGACACCTGGGGGGATACGGGGAAAAAGCTTTAGGCTGAAAGAGAGATTTAGAATGACAGAATCATAGAA
CGGCCTGGGCGCGCCTGGTGGCGAACGATCAACAGACGGGAGAGGACTAAATAGTAGTTCAGACGCCGTT
AAGCGCAAGATCTGGGGAGGTCGCTGAGTAGTGCGCGAGCAAAATTTAAGCTACAACAAGGCAAGGCTTG
ACCGACAATTGCATGAAGAATCTGCTTAGGGTTAGGCGTTTTGCGCTGCTTCGCGATGTACGGGCCAGAT
ATACGCGTGAGTAATTCATACAAAAGGACTCGCCCCTGCCTTGGGGAATCCCAGGGACCGTCGTTAAACT
CCCACTAACGTAGAACCCAGAGATCGCTGCGTTCCCGCCCCCTCACCCGCCCGCTCTCGTCATCACTGAG
GTGGAGAAGAGCATGCGTGAGGCTCCGGTGCCCGTCAGTGGGCAGAGCGCACATCGCCCACAGTCCCCGA
GAAGTTGGGGGGAGGGGTCGGCAATTGAACCGGTGCCTAGAGAAGGTGGCGCGGGGTAAACTGGGAAAGT
GATGTCGTGTACTGGCTCCGCCTTTTTCCCGAGGGTGGGGGAGAACCGTATATAAGTGCAGTAGTCGCCG
TGAACGTTCTTTTTCGCAACGGGTTTGCCGCCAGAACACAGGTAAGTGCCGTGTGTGGTTCCCGCGGGCC
TGGCCTCTTTACGGGTTATGGCCCTTGCGTGCCTTGAATTACTTCCACGCCCCTGGCTGCAGTACGTGAT
TCTTGATCCCGAGCTTCGGGTTGGAAGTGGGTGGGAGAGTTCGAGGCCTTGCGCTTAAGGAGCCCCTTCG
CCTCGTGCTTGAGTTGAGGCCTGGCTTGGGCGCTGGGGCCGCCGCGTGCGAATCTGGTGGCACCTTCGCG
CCTGTCTCGCTGCTTTCGATAAGTCTCTAGCCATTTAAAATTTTTGATGACCTGCTGCGACGCTTTTTTT
CTGGCAAGATAGTCTTGTAAATGCGGGCCAAGATCTGCACACTGGTATTTCGGTTTTTGGGGCCGCGGGC
GGCGACGGGGCCCGTGCGTCCCAGCGCACATGTTCGGCGAGGCGGGGCCTGCGAGCGCGGCCACCGAGAA
TCGGACGGGGGTAGTCTCAAGCTGGCCGGCCTGCTCTGGTGCCTGGCCTCGCGCCGCCGTGTATCGCCCC
GCCCTGGGCGGCAAGGCTGGCCCGGTCGGCACCAGTTGCGTGAGCGGAAAGATGGCCGCTTCCCGGCCCT
GCTGCAGGGAGCTCAAAATGGAGGACGCGGCGCTCGGGAGAGCGGGCGGGTGAGTCACCCACACAAAGGA
AAAGGGCCTTTCCGTCCTCAGCCGTCGCTTCATGTGACTCCACGGAGTACCGGGCGCCGTCCAGGCACCT
CGATTAGTTCTCGAGCTTTTGGAGTACGTCGTCTTTAGGTTGGGGGGAGGGGTTTTATGCGATGGAGTTT
CCCCACACTGAGTGGGTGGAGACTGAAGTTAGGCCAGCTTGGCACTTGATGTAATTCTCCTTGGAATTTG
CCCTTTTTGAGTTTGGATCTTGGTTCATTCTCAAGCCTCAGACAGTGGTTCAAAGTTTTTTTCTTCCATT
TCAGGTGTCGTGAGAGCTCGTTTAGTGAACCGTCAGATCGCCTGGAGACGCCATCCACGCTGTTTTGACC
TCCATAGAAGAGAACGGGACCGATCCAAATTCTCGAGGCTAGCGCCACCATGGTGAGCAAGGGCGAGGAG
CTGTTCACCGGGGTGGTGCCCATCCTGGTCGAGCTGGACGGCGACGTAAACGGCCACAAGTTCAGCGTGA
GGGGCGAGGGCGAGGGCGATGCCACCAACGGCAAGCTGACCCTGAAGTTCATCTGCACCACCGGCAAGCT
GCCCGTGCCCTGGCCCACCCTCGTGACCACCCTGAGCCACGGCGTGCAGTGCTTCGCCCGCTACCCCGAC
CACATGAAGCAGCACGACTTCTTCAAGTCCGCCATGCCCGAAGGCTACGTCCAGGAGCGCACCATCTTCT
TCAAGGACGACGGCACCTACAAGACCCGCGCCGAGGTGAAGTTCGAGGGCGACACCCTAGTGAACCGCAT
CGAGCTGAAGGGCGTCGACTTCAAGGAGGACGGCAACATCCTGGGGCACAAGCTGGAGTACAACTTCAAC
AGCCACAACATCTATATCATGGCCGTCAAGCAGAAGAACGGCATCAAGGTGAACTTCAAGATCCGCCACA
ACGTGGAGGACGGCAGCGTGCAGCTCGCCGACCACTACCAGCAGAACACCCCCATCGGCGACGGCCCCGT
GCTGCTGCCCGACAGCCACTACCTGAGCACCCAGTCCGTGCTGAGCAAAGACCCCAACGAGAAGCGCGAT
CACATGGTCCTGCTGGAGTTCCGCACCGCCGCCGGGATCACTCTCGGCATGGACGAGCTGTACAAGGAAT
TCGGTAGCAAGCTTGGTAGTGGAGCAACTAACTTTTCCCTGCTCAAACAAGCCGGGGATGTAGAGGAGAA
CCCCGGCCCCGCCCCCCTTAAGATGGCCAAGCCTTTGTCTCAAGAAGAATCCACCCTCATTGAAAGAGCA
ACGGCTACAATCAACAGCATCCCCATCTCTGAGGACTACAGCGTCGCCAGCGCAGCTCTCTCTAGCGACG
GCCGCATCTTCACTGGTGTCAATGTATATCATTTTACTGGGGGACCTTGTGCAGAACTCGTGGTGCTGGG
CACTGCTGCTGCTGCGGCAGCTGGCAACCTGACTTGTATCGTCGCGATCGGAAATGAGAACAGGGGCATC
TTGAGCCCCTGCGGACGGTGCCGACAGGTGCTTCTCGATCTGCATCCTGGGATCAAAGCCATAGTGAAGG
ACAGTGATGGACAGCCGACGGCAGTTGGGATTCGTGAATTGCTGCCCTCTGGTTATGTGTGGGAGGGCTA
AGCGGCCGCTCGAGTCTAGAGGGCCCGTTTAAACCCGCTGATCAGCCTCGACTGTGCCTTCTAGTTGCCA
GCCATCTGTTGTTTGCCCCTCCCCCGTGCCTTCCTTGACCCTGGAAGGTGCCACTCCCACTGTCCTTTCC
TAATAAAATGAGGAAATTGCATCGCATTGTCTGAGTAGGTGTCATTCTATTCTGGGGGGTGGGGTGGGGC
AGGACAGCAAGGGGGAGGATTGGGAAGTCAATAGCAGGCATGCTGGGGATGCGGTGGGCTCTATGGCTTC
TGAGGCAGGTCGAAGAGACTGCCCGACACATCTTAGTGAGCGCATCGCGATAAGCTCTAGAGGGACAGCC
CCCCCCCAAAGCCCCCAGGGATGTAATTACGTCCCTCCCCCGCTAGGGGGCAGCAGCGAGCCGCCCGGGG
CTCCGCTCCGGTCCGGCGCTCCCCCCGCATCCCCGAGCCGGCAGCGTGCGGGGACAGCCCGGGCACGGGG
AAGGTGGCACGGGATCGCTTTCCTCTGAACGCTTCTCGCTGCTCTTTGAGCCTGCAGACACCTGGGGGGA
TACGGGGAAAAAGCTTTAGGCTGAAAGAGAGATTTAGAATGACAGAATCATAGAACGGCCTGCGTACGGA
TGGGGCTCTAGCTCTAGAGCTTGATATCGAATTCCTGCAGCCCCGCTAGAGGGACAGCCCCCCCCCAAAG
CCCCCAGGGATGTAATTACGTCCCTCCCCCGCTAGGGGGCAGCAGCGAGCCGCCCGGGGCTCCGCTCCGG
TCCGGCGCTCCCCCCGCATCCCCGAGCCGGCAGCGTGCGGGGACAGCCCGGGCACGGGGAAGGTGGCACG
GGATCGCTTTCCTCTGAACGCTTCTCGCTGCTCTTTGAGCCTGCAGACACCTGGGGGGATACGGGGAAAA
AGCTTTAGGCTGAAAGAGAGATTTAGAATGACAGAATCATAGAACGGCCTGGGCGCGCCTGGTGGCGAAC
GATCAACAGACGGGAGAGGTTACGAGGATGCACATGTGACCGAGGGATGGAACGACGCGTAACTCACGTT
AAGGGATTTTGGTCATGAGCTTGCGCCGTCCCGTCAAGTCAGCGTAATGCTCTGCCAGTGTTACAACCAA
TTAACCAATTCTGATTAGAAAAACTCATCGAGCATCAAATGAAACTGCAATTTATTCATATCAGGATTAT
CAATACCATATTTTTGAAAAAGCCGTTTCTGTAATGAAGGAGAAAACTCACCGAGGCAGTTCCATAGGAT
GGCAAGATCCTGGTATCGGTCTGCGATTCCGACTCGTCCAACATCAATACAACCTATTAATTTCCCCTCG
TCAAAAATAAGGTTATCAAGTGAGAAATCACCATGAGTGACGACTGAATCCGGTGAGAATGGCAAAAGTT
TATGCATTTCTTTCCAGACTTGTTCAACAGGCCAGCCATTACGCTCGTCATCAAAATCACTCGCATCAAC
CAAACCGTTATTCATTCGTGATTGCGCCTGAGCGAGACGAAATACGCGATCGCTGTTAAAAGGACAATTA
CAAACAGGAATCGAATGCAACCGGCGCAGGAACACTGCCAGCGCATCAACAATATTTTCACCTGAATCAG
GATATTCTTCTAATACCTGGAATGCTGTTTTTCCGGGGATCGCAGTGGTGAGTAACCATGCATCATCAGG
AGTACGGATAAAATGCTTGATGGTCGGAAGAGGCATAAATTCCGTCAGCCAGTTTAGTCTGACCATCTCA
TCTGTAACATCATTGGCAACGCTACCTTTGCCATGTTTCAGAAACAACTCTGGCGCATCGGGCTTCCCAT
ACAAGCGATAGATTGTCGCACCTGATTGCCCGACATTATCGCGAGCCCATTTATACCCATATAAATCAGC
ATCCATGTTGGAATTTAATCGCGGCCTCGACGTTTCCCGTTGAATATGGCTCATAACACCCCTTGTATTA
CTGTTTATGTAAGCAGACAGTTTTATTGTTCATGATGATATATTTTTATCTTGTGCAATGTAACATCAGA
GATTTTGAGACACGGGCCATGCTAGCTCCAGCAAAAGGCCAGGAACCGTAAAAAGGCCGCGTTGCTGGCG
TTTTTCCATAGGCTCCGCCCCCCTGACGAGCATCACAAAAATCGACGCTCAAGTCAGAGGTGGCGAAACC
CGACAGGACTATAAAGATACCAGGCGTTTCCCCCTGGAAGCTCCCTCGTGCGCTCTCCTGTTCCGACCCT
GCCGCTTACCGGATACCTGTCCGCCTTTCTCCCTTCGGGAAGCGTGGCGCTTTCTCATAGCTCACGCTGT
AGGTATCTCAGTTCGGTGTAGGTCGTTCGCTCCAAGCTGGGCTGTGTGCACGAACCCCCCGTTCAGCCCG
ACCGCTGCGCCTTATCCGGTAACTATCGTCTTGAGTCCAACCCGGTAAGACACGACTTATCGCCACTGGC
AGCAGCCACTGGTAACAGGATTAGCAGAGCGAGGTATGTAGGCGGTGCTACAGAGTTCTTGAAGTGGTGG
CCTAACTAC
Features (pLannotate 1.2.2; 26 found; start..end, strand, type, name):
    646..671     -  misc_feature   MCS (fragment): pBluescript multiple cloning site
   1079..1678    +  CDS            PuroR: puromycin N-acetyltransferase; pac from Streptomyces alboniger; confers resistance to puromycin
   1708..1785    +  CDS            HBB (fragment): HBB_PONPY - Experimental evidence at transcript level: Swiss-Prot protein existence level 2. Involved in oxygen transport from the lung to the various peripheral tissues. From Pongo pygmaeus (Bornean orangutan).
   1856..1911    +  polyA_signal   β-globin poly(A) signal: rabbit β-globin polyadenylation signal (Gil and Proudfoot, 1987)
   2572..2597    -  misc_feature   MCS (fragment): pBluescript multiple cloning site
   3145..3840    +  CDS            mKate2: mKate2 is a basic (constitutively fluorescent) red fluorescent protein published in 2009, derived from Entacmaea quadricolor. It is reported to be a rapidly-maturing monomer with moderate acid sensitivity.
   3894..4005    +  polyA_signal   bGH poly(A) signal: bovine growth hormone polyadenylation signal
   4490..4515    -  misc_feature   MCS (fragment): pBluescript multiple cloning site
   5186..5397    +  promoter       EF-1α core promoter: core promoter for human elongation factor EF-1α
   5398..5511    +  intron         EF-1α intron A (fragment): intron upstream of the start codon of human EF-1α
   6137..6340    +  intron         EF-1α intron A: truncated intron upstream of the start codon of human EF-1α
   6349..6383    +  promoter       TRE3GV promoter (fragment): 3rd-generation Tet-responsive promoter that can be activated by binding of Tet-On® 3G, optimized for retroviral and lentiviral vectors
   6501..6524    +  CDS            3xFLAG (fragment): three tandem FLAG® epitope tags
   6588..6821    +  CDS            VP16_HHV11 (fragment): Experimental evidence at protein level: Swiss-Prot protein existence level 1. May play a role in the aggregation of tegument proteins around nucleocapsids during virus morphogenesis. From Human herpesvirus 1 (strain 17) (HHV-1) (Human herpes simplex virus 1).
   7148..7259    +  polyA_signal   bGH poly(A) signal: bovine growth hormone polyadenylation signal
   7744..7769    -  misc_feature   MCS (fragment): pBluescript multiple cloning site
   8440..8651    +  promoter       EF-1α core promoter: core promoter for human elongation factor EF-1α
   8652..8765    +  intron         EF-1α intron A (fragment): intron upstream of the start codon of human EF-1α
   9391..9594    +  intron         EF-1α intron A: truncated intron upstream of the start codon of human EF-1α
   9603..9637    +  promoter       TRE3GV promoter (fragment): 3rd-generation Tet-responsive promoter that can be activated by binding of Tet-On® 3G, optimized for retroviral and lentiviral vectors
   9710..10426   +  CDS            EBFP2: EBFP2 is a basic (constitutively fluorescent) blue fluorescent protein published in 2007, derived from Aequorea victoria. It is reported to be a rapidly-maturing monomer with moderate acid sensitivity.
  10523..10921   +  CDS            BSD: blasticidin S deaminase; Aspergillus terreus BSD; confers resistance to blasticidin
  10972..11083   +  polyA_signal   bGH poly(A) signal: bovine growth hormone polyadenylation signal
  11568..11593   -  misc_feature   MCS (fragment): pBluescript multiple cloning site
  12055..12864   -  CDS            KanR: aminoglycoside phosphotransferase; aph(3')-Ia; confers resistance to kanamycin in bacteria or G418 (Geneticin®) in eukaryotes
  13023..162     -  rep_origin     ori (across the origin): high-copy-number ColE1/pMB1/pBR322/pUC origin of replication
