[The description below was written by a language model from this plasmid's Addgene catalogue record and pLannotate feature annotations shown in this document.]
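Description:
pHIE053 is a 13.4 kb mammalian integration vector from the COMET synthetic transcription toolkit. It was built in the pPD630 integration backbone by combining three transcription-unit positioning vectors (pHIE045, pJM466 and pJM452) together with pPD613. It is propagated in bacteria through a high-copy ColE1/pUC-type origin with kanamycin selection.

The payload is a self-contained, three-unit genetic program. The first unit is a reporter in which the red fluorescent protein mKate2, followed by a bGH polyadenylation signal, sits downstream of the recorded insert, ZF43x6-Compact. By name this is a synthetic promoter carrying six closely spaced binding sites for zinc finger 43, although the annotation software did not label the element itself. The second unit uses the human EF-1α core promoter and intron A to constitutively express the cognate activator, a VP16 activation domain fused to ZF43. A FLAG-type epitope fragment is annotated upstream of the VP16 segment, and the unit ends in a bGH poly(A). This activator should bind the ZF43 sites and switch on mKate2. The third unit, also EF-1α driven, encodes EBFP2 linked through a P2A self-cleaving peptide to blasticidin S deaminase, giving a blue fluorescent marker and blasticidin selection for cells carrying the cassette.

The table also shows a puromycin resistance gene followed by β-globin sequence and a rabbit β-globin poly(A), with no annotated promoter upstream. That arrangement would suit a promoter-trap selection after site-specific integration, but the record does not state the integration mechanism or annotate any recombinase sites. The short TRE3GV matches after each EF-1α intron are probably incidental similarity rather than Tet-responsive elements. The construct is suited to generating stable cell lines for characterising COMET promoter and activator behaviour from a genomic context.
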