Addgene plasmid #138734: pHIE053 ZF43x6-C mKate2 EF1a VP16-ZF43 EF1a EBFP2-P2A-BlastR
Purpose: Integration Vector, assembled with pHIE045 (TUPV1), pJM466 (TUPV2), pJM452 (TUPV3), pPD613
Depositing lab: Joshua Leonard. Depositing organization: Northwestern University. Publication: The COMET toolkit for composing customizable genetic programs in mammalian cells. Donahue PS, Draut JW, Muldoon JJ, Edelstein HI, Bagheri N, Leonard JN. Nat Commun. 2020 Feb 7;11(1):779. doi: 10.1038/s41467-019-14147-5. PubMed 32034124.
Backbone
  Vector backbone: pPD630 Integration Vector
  Vector type: Mammalian Expression, Synthetic Biology
Growth in bacteria
  Bacterial resistance: Kanamycin, 50 μg/mL
  Growth temperature: 30°C
  Growth strain: NEB Stable
  Copy number: High Copy
Gene/Insert
  Gene/Insert name: ZF43x6-Compact
  Species: Synthetic
  Cloning method: Restriction Enzyme; 5′ cloning site unknown (unknown if destroyed)
Terms and licenses: Academic/Nonprofit Terms; Industry Terms: Not Available to Industry
Depositor comments: Leonard lab plasmid reference number: L1536
How to cite: pHIE053 ZF43x6-C mKate2 EF1a VP16-ZF43 EF1a EBFP2-P2A-BlastR was a gift from Joshua Leonard (Addgene plasmid # 138734 ; http://n2t.net/addgene:138734 ; RRID:Addgene_138734)
