>Addgene plasmid #138734 | pHIE053 ZF43x6-C mKate2 EF1a VP16-ZF43 EF1a EBFP2-P2A-BlastR | depositor partial sequence | sequence record 268130 | ZF43x6-Compact promoter
AGATCTGAATTACGATCGGAGTGAGGATAATTAGAGTGAGGACGATCGGAGTGAGGAAAATTAGAGTGAG
GACGATCGGAGTGAGGATAATTAGAGTGAGGACGATCCCTCTAGAGGGTATATAATGGGGGCCACTAGTC
TACTACCAGAGCTCATCGCTAGC
