>Addgene plasmid #138734 | pHIE053 ZF43x6-C mKate2 EF1a VP16-ZF43 EF1a EBFP2-P2A-BlastR | depositor partial sequence | sequence record 268131 | VP16-ZF43 gene
ATGGATTATAAGGATCACGATGGCGACTACAAGGACCACGATATTGACTACAAAGACGATGACGATAAAA
TGGCTCCTAAGAAAAAGCGCAAAGTCGGTATCCATGGCGTTCCCGTCGACGGTGGACTGCAGGCCCCACC
AACCGATGTTTCTTTAGGTGATGAGTTACATTTGGACGGTGAGGACGTAGCTATGGCACATGCAGATGCC
TTAGACGATTTTGACTTGGATATGTTAGGAGATGGAGATTCACCAGGACCTGGTTTCACACCACACGATT
CAGCTCCATACGGTGCTTTGGACATGGCCGATTTCGAATTTGAACAGATGTTTACTGATGCCTTGGGTAT
AGACGAATACGGTGGTGGAGCTAGACCCGGGGAGCGCCCCTTCCAGTGTCGCATTTGCATGCGGAACTTT
TCGCGCCAGGACAGGCTTGACAGGCATACCCGTACTCATACCGGTGAAAAACCGTTTCAGTGTCGGATCT
GTATGCGAAATTTCTCCCAGAAGGAGCACTTGGCGGGGCATCTACGTACGCACACCGGCGAGAAGCCATT
CCAATGCCGAATATGCATGCGCAACTTCAGTCGCCGCGACAACCTGAACCGGCACCTAAAAACCCACCTG
AGAGGATCTTAA
